>Addgene plasmid #90609 | CDT1 B10.1 gRNA | addgene full sequence | sequence record 182868 | Addgene NGS Result
GCGAGTCAGTGAGCGAGGAAGCGGAAGAGCGCCCAATACGCAAACCGCCTCTCCCCGCGCGTTGGCCGAT
TCATTAATGCAGCTGGCACGACAGGTTTCCCGACTGGAAAGCGGGCAGTGAGCGCAACGCAATTAATGTG
AGTTAGCTCACTCATTAGGCACCCCAGGCTTTACACTTTATGCTTCCGGCTCGTATGTTGTGTGGAATTG
TGAGCGGATAACAATTTCACACAGGAAACAGCTATGACCATGATTACGCCAAGCGCGCAATTAACCCTCA
CTAAAGGGAACAAAAGCTGGAGCTGCAAGCTTAATGTAGTCTTATGCAATACTCTTGTAGTCTTGCAACA
TGGTAACGATGAGTTAGCAACATGCCTTACAAGGAGAGAAAAAGCACCGTGCATGCCGATTGGTGGAAGT
AAGGTGGTACGATCGTGCCTTATTAGGAAGGCAACAGACGGGTCTGACATGGATTGGACGAACCACTGAA
TTGCCGCATTGCAGAGATATTGTATTTAAGTGCCTAGCTCGATACATAAACGGGTCTCTCTGGTTAGACC
AGATCTGAGCCTGGGAGCTCTCTGGCTAACTAGGGAACCCACTGCTTAAGCCTCAATAAAGCTTGCCTTG
AGTGCTTCAAGTAGTGTGTGCCCGTCTGTTGTGTGACTCTGGTAACTAGAGATCCCTCAGACCCTTTTAG
TCAGTGTGGAAAATCTCTAGCAGTGGCGCCCGAACAGGGACTTGAAAGCGAAAGGGAAACCAGAGGAGCT
CTCTCGACGCAGGACTCGGCTTGCTGAAGCGCGCACGGCAAGAGGCGAGGGGCGGCGACTGGTGAGTACG
CCAAAAATTTTGACTAGCGGAGGCTAGAAGGAGAGAGATGGGTGCGAGAGCGTCAGTATTAAGCGGGGGA
GAATTAGATCGCGATGGGAAAAAATTCGGTTAAGGCCAGGGGGAAAGAAAAAATATAAATTAAAACATAT
AGTATGGGCAAGCAGGGAGCTAGAACGATTCGCAGTTAATCCTGGCCTGTTAGAAACATCAGAAGGCTGT
AGACAAATACTGGGACAGCTACAACCATCCCTTCAGACAGGATCAGAAGAACTTAGATCATTATATAATA
CAGTAGCAACCCTCTATTGTGTGCATCAAAGGATAGAGATAAAAGACACCAAGGAAGCTTTAGACAAGAT
AGAGGAAGAGCAAAACAAAAGTAAGACCACCGCACAGCAAGCGGCCGCTGATCTTCAGACCTGGAGGAGG
AGATATGAGGGACAATTGGAGAAGTGAATTATATAAATATAAAGTAGTAAAAATTGAACCATTAGGAGTA
GCACCCACCAAGGCAAAGAGAAGAGTGGTGCAGAGAGAAAAAAGAGCAGTGGGAATAGGAGCTTTGTTCC
TTGGGTTCTTGGGAGCAGCAGGAAGCACTATGGGCGCAGCGTCAATGACGCTGACGGTACAGGCCAGACA
ATTATTGTCTGGTATAGTGCAGCAGCAGAACAATTTGCTGAGGGCTATTGAGGCGCAACAGCATCTGTTG
CAACTCACAGTCTGGGGCATCAAGCAGCTCCAGGCAAGAATCCTGGCTGTGGAAAGATACCTAAAGGATC
AACAGCTCCTGGGGATTTGGGGTTGCTCTGGAAAACTCATTTGCACCACTGCTGTGCCTTGGAATGCTAG
TTGGAGTAATAAATCTCTGGAACAGATTTGGAATCACACGACCTGGATGGAGTGGGACAGAGAAATTAAC
AATTACACAAGCTTAATACACTCCTTAATTGAAGAATCGCAAAACCAGCAAGAAAAGAATGAACAAGAAT
TATTGGAATTAGATAAATGGGCAAGTTTGTGGAATTGGTTTAACATAACAAATTGGCTGTGGTATATAAA
ATTATTCATAATGATAGTAGGAGGCTTGGTAGGTTTAAGAATAGTTTTTGCTGTACTTTCTATAGTGAAT
AGAGTTAGGCAGGGATATTCACCATTATCGTTTCAGACCCACCTCCCAACCCCGAGGGGACCCAGAGAGG
GCCTATTTCCCATGATTCCTTCATATTTGCATATACGATACAAGGCTGTTAGAGAGATAATTAGAATTAA
TTTGACTGTAAACACAAAGATATTAGTACAAAATACGTGACGTAGAAAGTAATAATTTCTTGGGTAGTTT
GCAGTTTTAAAATTATGTTTTAAAATGGACTATCATATGCTTACCGTAACTTGAAAGTATTTCGATTTCT
TGGCTTTATATATCTTGTGGAAAGGACGAAACACCGCAGCTTGGGCGGCGCGATGCGTTTAAGAGCTATG
CTGGAAACAGCATAGCAAGTTTAAATAAGGCTAGTCCGTTATCAACTTGAAAAAGTGGCACCGAGTCGGT
GCTTTTTTTGAATTCTAGATCTTGAGACAAATGGCAGTATTCATCCACAATTTTAAAAGAAAAGGGGGGA
TTGGGGGGTACAGTGCAGGGGAAAGAATAGTAGACATAATAGCAACAGACATACAAACTAAAGAATTACA
AAAACAAATTACAAAAATTCAAAATTTTCGGGTTTATTACAGGGACAGCAGAGATCCACTTTGGCGCCGG
CTCGAGTGGCTCCGGTGCCCGTCAGTGGGCAGAGCGCACATCGCCCACAGTCCCCGAGAAGTTGGGGGGA
GGGGTCGGCAATTGAACCGGTGCCTAGAGAAGGTGGCGCGGGGTAAACTGGGAAAGTGATGTCGTGTACT
GGCTCCGCCTTTTTCCCGAGGGTGGGGGAGAACCGTATATAAGTGCAGTAGTCGCCGTGAACGTTCTTTT
TCGCAACGGGTTTGCCGCCAGAACACAGGTGTCGTGACGCGGGATCCGCCACCATGACCGAGTACAAGCC
CACGGTGCGCCTCGCCACCCGCGACGACGTCCCCAGGGCCGTACGCACCCTCGCCGCCGCGTTCGCCGAC
TACCCCGCCACGCGCCACACCGTCGATCCGGACCGCCACATCGAGCGGGTCACCGAGCTGCAAGAACTCT
TCCTCACGCGCGTCGGGCTCGACATCGGCAAGGTGTGGGTCGCGGACGACGGCGCCGCGGTGGCGGTCTG
GACCACGCCGGAGAGCGTCGAAGCGGGGGCGGTGTTCGCCGAGATCGGCCCGCGCATGGCCGAGTTGAGC
GGTTCCCGGCTGGCCGCGCAGCAACAGATGGAAGGCCTCCTGGCGCCGCACCGGCCCAAGGAGCCCGCGT
GGTTCCTGGCCACCGTCGGAGTCTCGCCCGACCACCAGGGCAAGGGTCTGGGCAGCGCCGTCGTGCTCCC
CGGAGTGGAGGCGGCCGAGCGCGCCGGGGTGCCCGCCTTCCTGGAGACCTCCGCGCCCCGCAACCTCCCC
TTCTACGAGCGGCTCGGCTTCACCGTCACCGCCGACGTCGAGGTGCCCGAAGGACCGCGCACCTGGTGCA
TGACCCGCAAGCCCGGTGCCTGAACGCGTTAAGTCGACAATCAACCTCTGGATTACAAAATTTGTGAAAG
ATTGACTGGTATTCTTAACTATGTTGCTCCTTTTACGCTATGTGGATACGCTGCTTTAATGCCTTTGTAT
CATGCTATTGCTTCCCGTATGGCTTTCATTTTCTCCTCCTTGTATAAATCCTGGTTGCTGTCTCTTTATG
AGGAGTTGTGGCCCGTTGTCAGGCAACGTGGCGTGGTGTGCACTGTGTTTGCTGACGCAACCCCCACTGG
TTGGGGCATTGCCACCACCTGTCAGCTCCTTTCCGGGACTTTCGCTTTCCCCCTCCCTATTGCCACGGCG
GAACTCATCGCCGCCTGCCTTGCCCGCTGCTGGACAGGGGCTCGGCTGTTGGGCACTGACAATTCCGTGG
TGTTGTCGGGGAAATCATCGTCCTTTCCTTGGCTGCTCGCCTGTGTTGCCACCTGGATTCTGCGCGGGAC
GTCCTTCTGCTACGTCCCTTCGGCCCTCAATCCAGCGGACCTTCCTTCCCGCGGCCTGCTGCCGGCTCTG
CGGCCTCTTCCGCGTCTTCGCCTTCGCCCTCAGACGAGTCGGATCTCCCTTTGGGCCGCCTCCCCGCGTC
GACTTTAAGACCAATGACTTACAAGGCAGCTGTAGATCTTAGCCACTTTTTAAAAGAAAAGGGGGGACTG
GAAGGGCTAATTCACTCCCAACGAAGACAAGATCTGCTTTTTGCTTGTACTGGGTCTCTCTGGTTAGACC
AGATCTGAGCCTGGGAGCTCTCTGGCTAACTAGGGAACCCACTGCTTAAGCCTCAATAAAGCTTGCCTTG
AGTGCTTCAAGTAGTGTGTGCCCGTCTGTTGTGTGACTCTGGTAACTAGAGATCCCTCAGACCCTTTTAG
TCAGTGTGGAAAATCTCTAGCAGTACGTATAGTAGTTCATGTCATCTTATTATTCAGTATTTATAACTTG
CAAAGAAATGAATATCAGAGAGTGAGAGGAACTTGTTTATTGCAGCTTATAATGGTTACAAATAAAGCAA
TAGCATCACAAATTTCACAAATAAAGCATTTTTTTCACTGCATTCTAGTTGTGGTTTGTCCAAACTCATC
AATGTATCTTATCATGTCTGGCTCTAGCTATCCCGCCCCTAACTCCGCCCATCCCGCCCCTAACTCCGCC
CAGTTCCGCCCATTCTCCGCCCCATGGCTGACTAATTTTTTTTATTTATGCAGAGGCCGAGGCCGCCTCG
GCCTCTGAGCTATTCCAGAAGTAGTGAGGAGGCTTTTTTGGAGGCCTAGGGACGTACCCAATTCGCCCTA
TAGTGAGTCGTATTACGCGCGCTCACTGGCCGTCGTTTTACAACGTCGTGACTGGGAAAACCCTGGCGTT
ACCCAACTTAATCGCCTTGCAGCACATCCCCCTTTCGCCAGCTGGCGTAATAGCGAAGAGGCCCGCACCG
ATCGCCCTTCCCAACAGTTGCGCAGCCTGAATGGCGAATGGG
[124 nt withheld, positions 4943-5066]
C
[91 nt withheld, positions 5068-5158]
A
[49 nt withheld, positions 5160-5208]
CCTTTGACGTTGGAGTCCACGTTCTTT
[37 nt withheld, positions 5236-5272]
ACCCTATCTCGGTCTATTCTTTTGATTTATAAGGGATTTTGCCGATTTCGGCCTATTGGTTAAAAAATGA
GCTGATTTAACAAAAATTTAACGCGAATTTTAACAAAATATTAACGCTTACAATTTAGGTGGCACTTTTC
GGGGAAATGTGCGCGGAACCCCTATTTGTTTATTTTTCTAAATACATTCAAATATGTATCCGCTCATGAG
ACAATAACCCTGATAAATGCTTCAATAATATTGAAAAAGGAAGAGTATGAGTATTCAACATTTCCGTGTC
GCCCTTATTCCCTTTTTTGCGGCATTTTGCCTTCCTGTTTTTGCTCACCCAGAAACGCTGGTGAAAGTAA
AAGATGCTGAAGATCAGTTGGGTGCACGAGTGGGTTACATCGAACTGGATCTCAACAGCGGTAAGATCCT
TGAGAGTTTTCGCCCCGAAGAACGTTTTCCAATGATGAGCACTTTTAAAGTTCTGCTATGTGGCGCGGTA
TTATCCCGTATTGACGCCGGGCAAGAGCAACTCGGTCGCCGCATACACTATTCTCAGAATGACTTGGTTG
AGTACTCACCAGTCACAGAAAAGCATCTTACGGATGGCATGACAGTAAGAGAATTATGCAGTGCTGCCAT
AACCATGAGTGATAACACTGCGGCCAACTTACTTCTGACAACGATCGGAGGACCGAAGGAGCTAACCGCT
TTTTTGCACAACATGGGGGATCATGTAACTCGCCTTGATCGTTGGGAACCGGAGCTGAATGAAGCCATAC
CAAACGACGAGCGTGACACCACGATGCCTGTAGCAATGGCAACAACGTTGCGCAAACTATTAACTGGCGA
ACTACTTACTCTAGCTTCCCGGCAACAATTAATAGACTGGATGGAGGCGGATAAAGTTGCAGGACCACTT
CTGCGCTCGGCCCTTCCGGCTGGCTGGTTTATTGCTGATAAATCTGGAGCCGGTGAGCGTGGGTCTCGCG
GTATCATTGCAGCACTGGGGCCAGATGGTAAGCCCTCCCGTATCGTAGTTATCTACACGACGGGGAGTCA
GGCAACTATGGATGAACGAAATAGACAGATCGCTGAGATAGGTGCCTCACTGATTAAGCATTGGTAACTG
TCAGACCAAGTTTACTCATATATACTTTAGATTGATTTAAAACTTCATTTTTAATTTAAAAGGATCTAGG
TGAAGATCCTTTTTGATAATCTCATGACCAAAATCCCTTAACGTGAGTTTTCGTTCCACTGAGCGTCAGA
CCCCGTAGAAAAGATCAAAGGATCTTCTTGAGATCCTTTTTTTCTGCGCGTAATCTGCTGCTTGCAAACA
AAAAAACCACCGCTACCAGCGGTGGTTTGTTTGCCGGATCAAGAGCTACCAACTCTTTTTCCGAAGGTAA
CTGGCTTCAGCAGAGCGCAGATACCAAATACTGTTCTTCTAGTGTAGCCGTAGTTAGGCCACCACTTCAA
GAACTCTGTAGCACCGCCTACATACCTCGCTCTGCTAATCCTGTTACCAGTGGCTGCTGCCAGTGGCGAT
AAGTCGTGTCTTACCGGGTTGGACTCAAGACGATAGTTACCGGATAAGGCGCAGCGGTCGGGCTGAACGG
GGGGTTCGTGCACACAGCCCAGCTTGGAGCGAACGACCTACACCGAACTGAGATACCTACAGCGTGAGCT
ATGAGAAAGCGCCACGCTTCCCGAAGGGAGAAAGGCGGACAGGTATCCGGTAAGCGGCAGGGTCGGAACA
GGAGAGCGCACGAGGGAGCTTCCAGGGGGAAACGCCTGGTATCTTTATAGTCCTGTCGGGTTTCGCCACC
TCTGACTTGAGCGTCGATTTTTGTGATGCTCGTCAGGGGGGCGGAGCCTATGGAAAAACGCCAGCAACGC
GGCCTTTTTACGGTTCCTGGCCTTTTGCTGGCCTTTTGCTCACATGTTCTTTCCTGCGTTATCCCCTGAT
TCTGTGGATAACCGTATTACCGCCTTTGAGTGAGCTGATACCGCTCGCCGCAGCCGAACGACCGAGCGCA
Features (pLannotate 1.2.2; 28 found; start..end, strand, type, name):
      1..27      +  rep_origin     RSF ori (fragment): Plasmids containing the RSF 1030 origin of replication can be propagated in E. coli cells that contain additional plasmids with compatible origins.
     29..121     +  CDS            lacI (fragment): lac repressor; lacI; The lac repressor binds to the lac operator to inhibit transcription in E. coli. This inhibition can be relieved by adding lactose or isopropyl-β-D-thiogalactopyranoside (IPTG).
    134..155     +  protein_bind   CAP binding site: CAP binding activates transcription in the presence of cAMP. E. coli catabolite activator protein
    170..200     +  promoter       lac promoter: promoter for the E. coli lac operon
    208..224     +  protein_bind   lac operator: The lac repressor binds to the lac operator to inhibit transcription in E. coli. This inhibition can be relieved by adding lactose or isopropyl-β-D-thiogalactopyranoside (IPTG). lac repressor encoded by lacI
    269..287     +  promoter       T3 promoter: promoter for bacteriophage T3 RNA polymerase
    315..541     +  promoter       RSV promoter: Rous sarcoma virus enhancer/promoter
    542..722     +  LTR            5' LTR (truncated): truncated 5' long terminal repeat (LTR) from HIV-1
    769..894     +  misc_feature   HIV-1 Ψ: packaging signal of human immunodeficiency virus type 1
    878..1241    +  CDS            HIV-1 gag (fragment): gag protein from human immunodeficiency virus 1; gag
   1387..1620    +  misc_feature   RRE: The Rev response element (RRE) of HIV-1 allows for Rev-dependent mRNA export from the nucleus to the cytoplasm.
   1997..2023    +  CDS            Rev (fragment): human immunodeficiency virus 1 (HIV-1) Rev protein; rev; enhances nuclear export of unspliced and incompletely spliced viral mRNAs
   2027..2267    +  promoter       U6 promoter: RNA polymerase III promoter for human U6 snRNA
   2315..2382    +  misc_RNA       tracrRNA (fragment): trans-activating CRISPR RNA for the Streptococcus pyogenes CRISPR/Cas9 system
   2431..2548    +  misc_feature   cPPT/CTS: central polypurine tract and central termination sequence of HIV-1
   2617..2828    +  promoter       EF-1α core promoter: core promoter for human elongation factor EF-1α
   2854..3453    +  CDS            PuroR (fragment): puromycin N-acetyltransferase; pac from Streptomyces; confers resistance to puromycin
   3469..4057    +  misc_feature   WPRE: woodchuck hepatitis virus posttranscriptional regulatory element
   4108..4127    +  misc_feature   cPPT/CTS (fragment): central polypurine tract and central termination sequence of HIV-1
   4129..4362    +  LTR            3' LTR (ΔU3): self-inactivating 3' long terminal repeat (LTR) from HIV-1
   4440..4561    +  polyA_signal   SV40 poly(A) signal: SV40 polyadenylation signal
   4601..4736    +  rep_origin     SV40 ori: SV40 origin of replication
   4757..4775    -  promoter       T7 promoter: promoter for bacteriophage T7 RNA polymerase
   4783..4938    +  CDS            lacZα (fragment): LacZα fragment of β-galactosidase; lacZ fragment
   4943..5371    +  rep_origin     f1 ori (sequence partly withheld): f1 bacteriophage origin of replication; arrow indicates direction of (+) strand synthesis
   5424..5528    +  promoter       AmpR promoter: bla
   5529..6389    +  CDS            AmpR: β-lactamase; bla; confers resistance to ampicillin, carbenicillin, and related antibiotics
   6560..7148    +  rep_origin     ori: high-copy-number ColE1/pMB1/pBR322/pUC origin of replication
