[The description below was written by a language model from this plasmid's Addgene catalogue record and pLannotate feature annotations shown in this document.]
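Description:
CDT1 B10.1 gRNA is a third-generation lentiviral CRISPR guide plasmid built on the pLenti-sgRNA backbone and designed to target human CDT1. It carries the guide only; no Cas9 coding sequence is annotated, so the nuclease must be supplied separately in the target cells. In bacteria the plasmid is maintained through a high-copy ColE1/pUC-type origin with ampicillin resistance (AmpR), and it also carries an f1 origin and an SV40 origin. Short annotated fragments of lacI, lacZα and the RSF origin, along with lac, T3 and T7 promoter elements, appear to be cloning-vector remnants rather than functional parts.

The viral cassette has a typical third-generation, self-inactivating layout. An RSV promoter replaces the U3 region of a truncated HIV-1 5' LTR to drive Tat-independent genomic RNA production. It is followed by the Ψ packaging signal with a partial gag sequence, the RRE for Rev-dependent nuclear export, a cPPT/CTS, and a ΔU3 3' LTR with a downstream SV40 polyadenylation signal. Within this unit, a human U6 RNA polymerase III promoter expresses the CDT1 spacer fused to the S. pyogenes sgRNA scaffold. The spacer was inserted between BsmBI sites that were destroyed during cloning. Downstream, an EF-1α core promoter drives puromycin N-acetyltransferase for selection of transduced cells, with a WPRE to enhance expression.

The sequenced record is 7,302 nt, shorter than the listed 9,151 bp empty backbone, which is consistent with a BsmBI-flanked filler being replaced by the guide, although the record does not say so. The plasmid belongs to a guide series used to generate cell-cycle gene knockouts in human cell lines.
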