Addgene plasmid #90609: CDT1 B10.1 gRNA
Purpose: 3rd generation lentiviral gRNA plasmid targeting human CDT1
Depositing lab: Iain Cheeseman. Depositing organization: Whitehead Institute for Biomedical Research. Publication: Large-Scale Analysis of CRISPR/Cas9 Cell-Cycle Knockouts Reveals the Diversity of p53-Dependent Responses to Cell-Cycle Defects. McKinley KL, Cheeseman IM. Dev Cell. 2017 Feb 27;40(4):405-420.e2. doi: 10.1016/j.devcel.2017.01.012. Epub 2017 Feb 16. PubMed 28216383.
Backbone
  Vector backbone: pLenti-sgRNA
  Backbone manufacturer: Eric Lander & David Sabatini labs (Addgene plasmid #71409)
  Backbone size w/o insert (bp): 9151
  Vector type: Lentiviral, CRISPR
  Selectable markers: Puromycin
Growth in bacteria
  Bacterial resistance: Ampicillin, 100 μg/mL
  Growth temperature: 37°C
  Growth strain: NEB Stable
  Copy number: Unknown
Gene/Insert
  Gene/Insert name: CDT1 (Guide Designation B10.1) (alt name: pKMKO series)
  gRNA/shRNA sequence: CACCgCAGCTTGGGCGGCGCGATGC
  Species: H. sapiens (human)
  Promoter: U6
  Cloning method: Restriction Enzyme; 5′ cloning site BsmBI (destroyed during cloning); 3′ cloning site BsmBI (destroyed during cloning)
  Sequencing primers: 5′ hU6-F (5'-GAGGGCCTATTTCCCATGATT-3'); 3′ EF1a-R (5'-CACGGCGACTACTGCACTTA-3')
Terms and licenses: Academic/Nonprofit Terms; Industry Terms: Not Available to Industry
Depositor comments: Please note that gRNA target sequence listed is not strictly the 20nt spacer sequence, but also contains the 5' BsmBI overhang. For more information about knockout human cell lines generated using this plasmid, please see http://cellcycleknockouts.wi.mit.edu/ .
How to cite: CDT1 B10.1 gRNA was a gift from Iain Cheeseman (Addgene plasmid # 90609 ; http://n2t.net/addgene:90609 ; RRID:Addgene_90609)
